Addgene plasmid #159551: R989-X31-566: His6-MBP-tev-G-Hs.KRAS4b(1-188) Q61L
Purpose: E. coli protein expression of His6-MBP-tev-G-Hs.KRAS4b(1-188) Q61L
Depositing lab: Dominic Esposito. Depositing organization: National Cancer Institute (NCI). Publication: Farnesylated and methylated KRAS4b: high yield production of protein suitable for biophysical studies of prenylated protein-lipid interactions. Gillette WK, Esposito D, Abreu Blanco M, Alexander P, Bindu L, Bittner C, Chertov O, Frank PH, Grose C, Jones JE, Meng Z, Perkins S, Van Q, Ghirlando R, Fivash M, Nissley DV, McCormick F, Holderfield M, Stephen AG. Sci Rep. 2015 Nov 2;5:15916. doi: 10.1038/srep15916. PubMed 26522388.
Backbone
  Vector backbone: pDest-566
  Vector type: Bacterial Expression
Growth in bacteria
  Bacterial resistance: Ampicillin, 100 μg/mL
  Growth temperature: 37°C
  Growth strain: DH5alpha
  Copy number: Low Copy
Gene/Insert
  Gene/Insert name: His6-MBP-tev-G-Hs.KRAS4b(1-188) Q61L
  Species: H. sapiens (human)
  Mutation: Q61L
  Entrez Gene: KRAS (a.k.a. 'C-K-RAS, C-K-RAS, CFC2, K-RAS2A, K-RAS2B, K-RAS4A, K-RAS4B, K-Ras, K-Ras 2, KI-RAS, KRAS1, KRAS2, NS, NS3, OES, RALD, RASK2, c-Ki-ras, c-Ki-ras2)
  Tag / fusion protein: His6-MBP-tev (N terminal on insert)
  Cloning method: Gateway Cloning
Terms and licenses: Academic/Nonprofit Terms; Industry Terms: Not Available to Industry
How to cite: R989-X31-566: His6-MBP-tev-G-Hs.KRAS4b(1-188) Q61L was a gift from Dominic Esposito (Addgene plasmid # 159551 ; http://n2t.net/addgene:159551 ; RRID:Addgene_159551)
