[The description below was written by a language model from this plasmid's Addgene catalogue record and pLannotate feature annotations shown in this document.]
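Description:
R989-X31-566 is a 7.4 kb bacterial expression plasmid built by Gateway recombination into the pDest-566 destination backbone, designed to produce human KRAS4b (residues 1–188) carrying the Q61L substitution as a cleavable fusion protein in E. coli. It replicates from a ColE1/pBR322-type origin that is accompanied by the rop gene and the bom region, consistent with the low copy number given in the record, and it is selected with ampicillin through the bla (AmpR) gene. An f1 origin is also present, along with short tetracycline-resistance gene fragments that are non-functional backbone remnants.

Expression is driven by a T7 promoter followed by a lac operator and the strong T7 gene 10 ribosome binding site. The plasmid carries its own lacI gene, so transcription is repressed until IPTG induction in a host supplying T7 RNA polymerase. The open reading frame begins with a His6 tag and a signal-sequence-free maltose binding protein, which stays in the cytosol and serves as both a solubility enhancer and an affinity handle. Next come the attB1 recombination scar, a TEV protease site and the K-Ras coding sequence, which ends before attB2. As the construct name indicates, TEV cleavage removes the His6-MBP portion and leaves a single extra glycine at the N terminus of KRAS. Downstream lie the rrnB T1 and T2 terminators and a T7 terminator. A second annotated His-tag fragment sits beyond attB2 and so appears to be outside the fusion.

The stated purpose is E. coli production of the recombinant protein. The associated publication concerns KRAS4b preparations for biophysical studies, and Q61 is a well-known oncogenic hotspot in RAS.
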