Features (pLannotate 1.2.2; 27 found; start..end, strand, type, name):
      2..20      +  promoter       T7 promoter: promoter for bacteriophage T7 RNA polymerase
     21..45      +  protein_bind   lac operator: The lac repressor binds to the lac operator to inhibit transcription in E. coli. This inhibition can be relieved by adding lactose or isopropyl-β-D-thiogalactopyranoside (IPTG). lac repressor encoded by lacI
     60..82      +  RBS            RBS: efficient ribosome binding site from bacteriophage T7 gene 10 (Olins and Rangwala, 1989)
     99..116     +  CDS            7xHis (fragment): 6xHis affinity tag
    120..1217    +  CDS            MBP: maltose binding protein from E. coli; malE (mutated); This version of the gene does not encode a signal sequence, so MBP will remain in the cytosol.
   1237..1254    +  protein_bind   attB1 (fragment): mutant version of attB; core recombination site for the Gateway® BP reaction BP Clonase™
   1260..1276    +  CDS            TEV site (fragment): tobacco etch virus (TEV) protease recognition and cleavage site
   1281..1847    +  CDS            K-Ras: human small GTPase proto-oncoprotein
   1852..1869    -  protein_bind   attB2 (fragment): mutant version of attB; core recombination site for the Gateway® BP reaction BP Clonase™
   1969..1986    +  CDS            9xHis (fragment): 9xHis affinity tag
   2033..2148    +  ncRNA          5S rRNA: Accession: RF00001 - 5S ribosomal RNA
   2152..2238    +  terminator     rrnB T1 terminator: Escherichia coli rrnB; transcription terminator T1 from the E. coli rrnB gene
   2330..2357    +  terminator     rrnB T2 terminator: transcription terminator T2 from the E. coli rrnB gene
   2376..2415    +  promoter       AmpR promoter (fragment): bla
   2425..2472    +  terminator     T7 terminator: transcription terminator for bacteriophage T7 RNA polymerase
   2509..2964    +  rep_origin     f1 ori (sequence partly withheld): f1 bacteriophage origin of replication; arrow indicates direction of (+) strand synthesis
   3079..3939    -  CDS            AmpR: β-lactamase; bla; confers resistance to ampicillin, carbenicillin, and related antibiotics
   3940..4032    -  promoter       AmpR promoter: bla
   4113..4701    +  rep_origin     ori: high-copy-number ColE1/pMB1/pBR322/pUC origin of replication
   4887..5026    -  misc_feature   bom: basis of mobility region from pBR322
   5128..5319    -  CDS            rop: Rop protein, which maintains plasmids at low copy number; rop
   5336..5716    +  CDS            YPB1_ECOLX: Protein predicted: Swiss-Prot protein existence level 4. From Escherichia coli.
   5778..5842    -  CDS            TcR (fragment): tetracycline efflux protein; tet; confers resistance to tetracycline
   5857..5878    -  protein_bind   CAP binding site: CAP binding activates transcription in the presence of cAMP. E. coli catabolite activator protein
   5891..6973    -  CDS            lacI: lac repressor; lacI; The lac repressor binds to the lac operator to inhibit transcription in E. coli. This inhibition can be relieved by adding lactose or isopropyl-β-D-thiogalactopyranoside (IPTG).
   6974..7051    -  promoter       lacI promoter: lacI
   7059..7338    -  CDS            TcR (fragment): tetracycline efflux protein; tet; confers resistance to tetracycline
>Addgene plasmid #159551 | R989-X31-566: His6-MBP-tev-G-Hs.KRAS4b(1-188) Q61L | addgene full sequence | sequence record 313287 | Addgene NGS Result
TTAATACGACTCACTATAGGGGAATTGTGAGCGGATAACAATTCCCCTCTAGAAATAATTTTGTTTAACT
TTAAGAAGGAGATATACATATGAGATCCCATCACCATCACCATCACGGCAAAATCGAAGAAGGTAAACTG
GTAATCTGGATTAACGGCGATAAAGGCTATAACGGTCTCGCTGAAGTCGGTAAGAAATTCGAGAAAGATA
CCGGAATTAAAGTCACCGTTGAGCATCCGGATAAACTGGAAGAGAAATTCCCACAGGTTGCGGCAACTGG
CGATGGCCCTGACATTATCTTCTGGGCACACGACCGCTTTGGTGGCTACGCTCAATCTGGCCTGTTGGCT
GAAATCACCCCGGACAAAGCGTTCCAGGACAAGCTGTATCCGTTTACCTGGGATGCCGTACGTTACAACG
GCAAGCTGATTGCTTACCCGATCGCTGTTGAAGCGTTATCGCTGATTTATAACAAAGATCTGCTGCCGAA
CCCGCCAAAAACCTGGGAAGAGATCCCGGCGCTGGATAAAGAACTGAAAGCGAAAGGTAAGAGCGCGCTG
ATGTTCAACCTGCAAGAACCGTACTTCACCTGGCCGCTGATTGCTGCTGACGGGGGTTATGCGTTCAAGT
ATGAAAACGGCAAGTACGACATTAAAGACGTGGGCGTGGATAACGCTGGCGCGAAAGCGGGTCTGACCTT
CCTGGTTGACCTGATTAAAAACAAACACATGAATGCAGACACCGATTACTCCATCGCAGAAGCTGCCTTT
AATAAAGGCGAAACAGCGATGACCATCAACGGCCCGTGGGCATGGTCCAACATCGACACCAGCAAAGTGA
ATTATGGTGTAACGGTACTGCCGACCTTCAAGGGTCAACCATCCAAACCGTTCGTTGGCGTGCTGAGCGC
AGGTATTAACGCCGCCAGTCCGAACAAAGAGCTGGCAAAAGAGTTCCTCGAAAACTATCTGCTGACTGAT
GAAGGTCTGGAAGCGGTTAATAAAGACAAACCGCTGGGTGCCGTAGCGCTGAAGTCTTACGAGGAAGAGT
TGGCGAAAGATCCACGTATTGCCGCCACCATGGAAAACGCCCAGAAAGGTGAAATCATGCCGAACATCCC
GCAGATGTCCGCTTTCTGGTATGCCGTGCGTACTGCGGTGATCAACGCCGCCAGCGGTCGTCAGACTGTC
GATGAAGCCCTGAAAGACGCGCAGACTAATTCGGGATCTGATATCACAAGTTTGTACAAAAAAGTTGGCG
AAAACCTGTACTTCCAAGGCATGACTGAATATAAACTTGTGGTAGTTGGAGCTGGTGGCGTAGGCAAGAG
TGCCTTGACGATACAGCTAATTCAGAATCATTTTGTGGACGAATATGATCCAACAATAGAGGATTCCTAC
AGGAAGCAAGTAGTAATTGATGGAGAAACCTGTCTCTTGGATATTCTCGACACAGCAGGTCTAGAGGAGT
ACAGTGCAATGAGGGACCAGTACATGAGGACTGGGGAGGGCTTTCTTTGTGTATTTGCCATAAATAATAC
TAAATCATTTGAAGATATTCACCATTATAGAGAACAAATTAAAAGAGTTAAGGACTCTGAAGATGTACCT
ATGGTCCTAGTAGGAAATAAATGTGATTTGCCTTCTAGAACAGTAGACACAAAACAGGCTCAGGACTTAG
CAAGAAGTTATGGAATTCCTTTTATTGAAACATCAGCAAAGACAAGACAGGGTGTTGATGATGCCTTCTA
TACATTAGTTCGAGAAATTCGAAAACATAAAGAAAAGATGAGCAAAGATGGTAAAAAGAAGAAAAAGAAG
TCAAAGACAAAGTGTGTAATTATGTAATCAACTTTCTTGTACAAAGTGGTGATATCGCTAGCTAGATAGC
TAGAAGCTTGCGGCCGCACAGCTGTATACACGTGCAAGCCAGCCAGAACTCGCTCCTGAAGACCCAGAGG
ATCTCGAGCACCACCACCACCACCACTAATGTTAATTAAGTTGGGCGTTCCTAGGCTGATAAAACAGAAT
TTGCCTGGCGGCAGTAGCGCGGTGGTCCCACCTGACCCCATGCCGAACTCAGAAGTGAAACGCCGTAGCG
CCGATGGTAGTGTGGGGTCTCCCCATGCGAGAGTAGGGAACTGCCAGGCATCAAATAAAACGAAAGGCTC
AGTCGAAAGACTGGGCCTTTCGTTTTATCTGTTGTTTGTCGGTGAACGCTCTCCTGAGTAGGACAAATCC
GCCGGGAGCGGATTTGAACGTTGCGAAGCAACGGCCCGGAGGGTGGCGGGCAGGACGCCCGCCATAAACT
GCCAGGCATCAAATTAAGCAGAAGGCCATCCTGACGGATGGCCTTTTTGCGTTTCTACAAACTCTTTTGT
TTATTTTTCTAAATACATTCAAATATGTATCCGCTGAGCAATAACTAGCATAACCCCTTGGGGCCTCTAA
ACGGGTCTTGAGGGGTTTTTTGCTGAAAGGAGGAACTATATCCGGATTGGCGAATGGG
[124 nt withheld, positions 2509-2632]
C
[91 nt withheld, positions 2634-2724]
A
[49 nt withheld, positions 2726-2774]
CCTTTGACGTTGGAGTCCACGTTCTTT
[37 nt withheld, positions 2802-2838]
ACCCTATCTCGGTCTATTCTTTTGATTTATAAGGGATTTTGCCGATTTCGGCCTATTGGTTAAAAAATGA
GCTGATTTAACAAAAATTTAACGCGAATTTTAACAAAATATTAACGTTTACAATTTCTGGCGGCACGATG
GCATGAGATTATCAAAAAGGATCTTCACCTAGATCCTTTTAAATTAAAAATGAAGTTTTAAATCAATCTA
AAGTATATATGAGTAAACTTGGTCTGACAGTTACCAATGCTTAATCAGTGAGGCACCTATCTCAGCGATC
TGTCTATTTCGTTCATCCATAGTTGCCTGACTCCCCGTCGTGTAGATAACTACGATACGGGAGGGCTTAC
CATCTGGCCCCAGTGCTGCAATGATACCGCGAGACCCACGCTCACCGGCTCCAGATTTATCAGCAATAAA
CCAGCCAGCCGGAAGGGCCGAGCGCAGAAGTGGTCCTGCAACTTTATCCGCCTCCATCCAGTCTATTAAT
TGTTGCCGGGAAGCTAGAGTAAGTAGTTCGCCAGTTAATAGTTTGCGCAACGTTGTTGCCATTGCTACAG
GCATCGTGGTGTCACGCTCGTCGTTTGGTATGGCTTCATTCAGCTCCGGTTCCCAACGATCAAGGCGAGT
TACATGATCCCCCATGTTGTGCAAAAAAGCGGTTAGCTCCTTCGGTCCTCCGATCGTTGTCAGAAGTAAG
TTGGCCGCAGTGTTATCACTCATGGTTATGGCAGCACTGCATAATTCTCTTACTGTCATGCCATCCGTAA
GATGCTTTTCTGTGACTGGTGAGTACTCAACCAAGTCATTCTGAGAATAGTGTATGCGGCGACCGAGTTG
CTCTTGCCCGGCGTCAATACGGGATAATACCGCGCCACATAGCAGAACTTTAAAAGTGCTCATCATTGGA
AAACGTTCTTCGGGGCGAAAACTCTCAAGGATCTTACCGCTGTTGAGATCCAGTTCGATGTAACCCACTC
GTGCACCCAACTGATCTTCAGCATCTTTTACTTTCACCAGCGTTTCTGGGTGAGCAAAAACAGGAAGGCA
AAATGCCGCAAAAAAGGGAATAAGGGCGACACGGAAATGTTGAATACTCATACTCTTCCTTTTTCAATCA
TGATTGAAGCATTTATCAGGGTTATTGTCTCATGAGCGGATACATATTTGAATGTATTTAGAAAAATAAA
CAAATAGGTCATGACCAAAATCCCTTAACGTGAGTTTTCGTTCCACTGAGCGTCAGACCCCGTAGAAAAG
ATCAAAGGATCTTCTTGAGATCCTTTTTTTCTGCGCGTAATCTGCTGCTTGCAAACAAAAAAACCACCGC
TACCAGCGGTGGTTTGTTTGCCGGATCAAGAGCTACCAACTCTTTTTCCGAAGGTAACTGGCTTCAGCAG
AGCGCAGATACCAAATACTGTCCTTCTAGTGTAGCCGTAGTTAGGCCACCACTTCAAGAACTCTGTAGCA
CCGCCTACATACCTCGCTCTGCTAATCCTGTTACCAGTGGCTGCTGCCAGTGGCGATAAGTCGTGTCTTA
CCGGGTTGGACTCAAGACGATAGTTACCGGATAAGGCGCAGCGGTCGGGCTGAACGGGGGGTTCGTGCAC
ACAGCCCAGCTTGGAGCGAACGACCTACACCGAACTGAGATACCTACAGCGTGAGCTATGAGAAAGCGCC
ACGCTTCCCGAAGGGAGAAAGGCGGACAGGTATCCGGTAAGCGGCAGGGTCGGAACAGGAGAGCGCACGA
GGGAGCTTCCAGGGGGAAACGCCTGGTATCTTTATAGTCCTGTCGGGTTTCGCCACCTCTGACTTGAGCG
TCGATTTTTGTGATGCTCGTCAGGGGGGCGGAGCCTATGGAAAAACGCCAGCAACGCGGCCTTTTTACGG
TTCCTGGCCTTTTGCTGGCCTTTTGCTCACATGTTCTTTCCTGCGTTATCCCCTGATTCTGTGGATAACC
GTATTACCGCCTTTGAGTGAGCTGATACCGCTCGCCGCAGCCGAACGACCGAGCGCAGCGAGTCAGTGAG
CGAGGAAGCGGAAGAGCGCCTGATGCGGTATTTTCTCCTTACGCATCTGTGCGGTATTTCACACCGCAAT
GGTGCACTCTCAGTACAATCTGCTCTGATGCCGCATAGTTAAGCCAGTATACACTCCGCTATCGCTACGT
GACTGGGTCATGGCTGCGCCCCGACACCCGCCAACACCCGCTGACGCGCCCTGACGGGCTTGTCTGCTCC
CGGCATCCGCTTACAGACAAGCTGTGACCGTCTCCGGGAGCTGCATGTGTCAGAGGTTTTCACCGTCATC
ACCGAAACGCGCGAGGCAGCTGCGGTAAAGCTCATCAGCGTGGTCGTGAAGCGATTCACAGATGTCTGCC
TGTTCATCCGCGTCCAGCTCGTTGAGTTTCTCCAGAAGCGTTAATGTCTGGCTTCTGATAAAGCGGGCCA
TGTTAAGGGCGGTTTTTTCCTGTTTGGTCACTGATGCCTCCGTGTAAGGGGGATTTCTGTTCATGGGGGT
AATGATACCGATGAAACGAGAGAGGATGCTCACGATACGGGTTACTGATGATGAACATGCCCGGTTACTG
GAACGTTGTGAGGGTAAACAACTGGCGGTATGGATGCGGCGGGACCAGAGAAAAATCACTCAGGGTCAAT
GCCAGCGCTTCGTTAATACAGATGTAGGTGTTCCACAGGGTAGCCAGCAGCATCCTGCGATGCAGATCCG
GAACATAATGGTGCAGGGCGCTGACTTCCGCGTTTCCAGACTTTACGAAACACGGAAACCGAAGACCATT
CATGTTGTTGCTCAGGTCGCAGACGTTTTGCAGCAGCAGTCGCTTCACGTTCGCTCGCGTATCGGTGATT
CATTCTGCTAACCAGTAAGGCAACCCCGCCAGCCTAGCCGGGTCCTCAACGACAGGAGCACGATCATGCT
AGTCATGCCCCGCGCCCACCGGAAGGAGCTGACTGGGTTGAAGGCTCTCAAGGGCATCGGTCGAGATCCC
GGTGCCTAATGAGTGAGCTAACTTACATTAATTGCGTTGCGCTCACTGCCCGCTTTCCAGTCGGGAAACC
TGTCGTGCCAGCTGCATTAATGAATCGGCCAACGCGCGGGGAGAGGCGGTTTGCGTATTGGGCGCCAGGG
TGGTTTTTCTTTTCACCAGTGAGACGGGCAACAGCTGATTGCCCTTCACCGCCTGGCCCTGAGAGAGTTG
CAGCAAGCGGTCCACGCTGGTTTGCCCCAGCAGGCGAAAATCCTGTTTGATGGTGGTTAACGGCGGGATA
TAACATGAGCTGTCTTCGGTATCGTCGTATCCCACTACCGAGATGTCCGCACCAACGCGCAGCCCGGACT
CGGTAATGGCGCGCATTGCGCCCAGCGCCATCTGATCGTTGGCAACCAGCATCGCAGTGGGAACGATGCC
CTCATTCAGCATTTGCATGGTTTGTTGAAAACCGGACATGGCACTCCAGTCGCCTTCCCGTTCCGCTATC
GGCTGAATTTGATTGCGAGTGAGATATTTATGCCAGCCAGCCAGACGCAGACGCGCCGAGACAGAACTTA
ATGGGCCCGCTAACAGCGCGATTTGCTGGTGACCCAATGCGACCAGATGCTCCACGCCCAGTCGCGTACC
GTCTTCATGGGAGAAAATAATACTGTTGATGGGTGTCTGGTCAGAGACATCAAGAAATAACGCCGGAACA
TTAGTGCAGGCAGCTTCCACAGCAATGGCATCCTGGTCATCCAGCGGATAGTTAATGATCAGCCCACTGA
CGCGTTGCGCGAGAAGATTGTGCACCGCCGCTTTACAGGCTTCGACGCCGCTTCGTTCTACCATCGACAC
CACCACGCTGGCACCCAGTTGATCGGCGCGAGATTTAATCGCCGCGACAATTTGCGACGGCGCGTGCAGG
GCCAGACTGGAGGTGGCAACGCCAATCAGCAACGACTGTTTGCCCGCCAGTTGTTGTGCCACGCGGTTGG
GAATGTAATTCAGCTCCGCCATCGCCGCTTCCACTTTTTCCCGCGTTTTCGCAGAAACGTGGCTGGCCTG
GTTCACCACGCGGGAAACGGTCTGATAAGAGACACCGGCATACTCTGCGACATCGTATAACGTTACTGGT
TTCACATTCACCACCCTGAATTGACTCTCTTCCGGGCGCTATCATGCCATACCGCGAAAGGTTTTGCGCC
ATTCGATGGTGTCCGGGATCTCGACGCTCTCCCTTATGCGACTCCTGCATTAGGAAGCAGCCCAGTAGTA
GGTTGAGGCCGTTGAGCACCGCCGCCGCAAGGAATGGTGCATGCAAGGAGATGGCGCCCAACAGTCCCCC
GGCCACGGGGCCTGCCACCATACCCACGCCGAAACAAGCGCTCATGAGCCCGAAGTGGCGAGCCCGATCT
TCCCCATCGGTGATGTCGGCGATATAGGCGCCAGCAACCGCACCTGTGGCGCCGGTGATGCCGGCCACGA
TGCGTCCGGCGTAGAGGATCGAGATCGATCTCGATCCCGCGAAA
